>Addgene plasmid #193579 | SNAP-CLC-EGFP | addgene full sequence | sequence record 380177 | Addgene NGS Result
CCGCCATGCATTAGTTATTAATAGTAATCAATTACGGGGTCATTAGTTCATAGCCCATATATGGAGTTCC
GCGTTACATAACTTACGGTAAATGGCCCGCCTGGCTGACCGCCCAACGACCCCCGCCCATTGACGTCAAT
AATGACGTATGTTCCCATAGTAACGCCAATAGGGACTTTCCATTGACGTCAATGGGTGGAGTATTTACGG
TAAACTGCCCACTTGGCAGTACATCAAGTGTATCATATGCCAAGTACGCCCCCTATTGACGTCAATGACG
GTAAATGGCCCGCCTGGCATTATGCCCAGTACATGACCTTATGGGACTTTCCTACTTGGCAGTACATCTA
CGTATTAGTCATCGCTATTACCATGGTGATGCGGTTTTGGCAGTACATCAATGGGCGTGGATAGCGGTTT
GACTCACGGGGATTTCCAAGTCTCCACCCCATTGACGTCAATGGGAGTTTGTTTTGGCACCAAAATCAAC
GGGACTTTCCAAAATGTCGTAACAACTCCGCCCCATTGACGCAAATGGGCGGTAGGCGTGTACGGTGGGA
GGTCTATATAAGCAGAGCTGGTTTAGTGAACCGTCAGATCCGCTAGCGCTACCGGTCGCCACCATGGACA
AAGACTGCGAAATGAAGCGCACCACCCTGGATAGCCCTCTGGGCAAGCTGGAACTGTCTGGGTGCGAACA
GGGCCTGCACGAGATCAAGCTGCTGGGCAAAGGAACATCTGCCGCCGACGCCGTGGAAGTGCCTGCCCCA
GCCGCCGTGCTGGGCGGACCAGAGCCACTGATGCAGGCCACCGCCTGGCTCAACGCCTACTTTCACCAGC
CTGAGGCCATCGAGGAGTTCCCTGTGCCAGCCCTGCACCACCCAGTGTTCCAGCAGGAGAGCTTTACCCG
CCAGGTGCTGTGGAAACTGCTGAAAGTGGTGAAGTTCGGAGAGGTCATCAGCTACCAGCAGCTGGCCGCC
CTGGCCGGCAATCCCGCCGCCACCGCCGCCGTGAAAACCGCCCTGAGCGGAAATCCCGTGCCCATTCTGA
TCCCCTGCCACCGGGTGGTGTCTAGCTCTGGCGCCGTGGGGGGCTACGAGGGCGGGCTCGCCGTGAAAGA
GTGGCTGCTGGCCCACGAGGGCCACAGACTGGGCAAGCCTGGGCTGGGTGGATCCGGAGGGTCTATGGCT
GATGACTTTGGCTTCTTCTCGTCGTCGGAGAGTGGTGCCCCGGAGGCGGCGGAGGAGGACCCGGCGGCCG
CCTTCCTGGCCCAGCAGGAGAGCGAGATTGCAGGCATAGAGAACGACGAGGGCTTCGGGGCACCTGCCGG
CAGCCATGCGGCCCCCGCACAGCCGGGCCCCACGAGTGGGGCTGGTTCTGAGGACATGGGGACCACAGTC
AATGGAGATGTGTTTCAGGAGGCCAACGGTCCTGCTGATGGCTACGCAGCCATTGCCCAGGCTGACAGGC
TGACCCAGGAGCCTGAGAGCATCCGCAAGTGGCGAGAGGAGCAGAGGAAACGGCTGCAAGAGCTGGATGC
TGCATCTAAGGTCACGGAACAGGAATGGCGGGAGAAGGCCAAGAAGGACCTGGAGGAGTGGAACCAGCGC
CAGAGTGAACAAGTAGAGAAGAACAAGATCAACAACCGGGCATCCGAGGAGGCTTTCGTGAAGGAATCCA
AGGAGGAGACCCCAGGCACAGAGTGGGAGAAGGTGGCCCAGCTATGTGACTTCAACCCCAAGAGCAGCAA
GCAGTGCAAAGATGTGTCCCGCCTGCGCTCGGTGCTCATGTCCCTGAAGCAGACGCCACTGTCCCGCGGC
GGATCCGGAGGGTCTGAGGAGCTGTTCACCGGGGTGGTGCCCATCCTGGTCGAGCTGGACGGCGACGTAA
ACGGCCACAAGTTCAGCGTGTCCGGCGAGGGCGAGGGCGATGCCACCTACGGCAAGCTGACCCTGAAGTT
CATCTGCACCACCGGCAAGCTGCCCGTGCCCTGGCCCACCCTCGTGACCACCCTGACCTACGGCGTGCAG
TGCTTCAGCCGCTACCCCGACCACATGAAGCAGCACGACTTCTTCAAGTCCGCCATGCCCGAAGGCTACG
TCCAGGAGCGCACCATCTTCTTCAAGGACGACGGCAACTACAAGACCCGCGCCGAGGTGAAGTTCGAGGG
CGACACCCTGGTGAACCGCATCGAGCTGAAGGGCATCGACTTCAAGGAGGACGGCAACATCCTGGGGCAC
AAGCTGGAGTACAACTACAACAGCCACAACGTCTATATCATGGCCGACAAGCAGAAGAACGGCATCAAGG
TGAACTTCAAGATCCGCCACAACATCGAGGACGGCAGCGTGCAGCTCGCCGACCACTACCAGCAGAACAC
CCCCATCGGCGACGGCCCCGTGCTGCTGCCCGACAACCACTACCTGAGCACCCAGTCCAAGCTGAGCAAA
GACCCCAACGAGAAGCGCGATCACATGGTCCTGCTGGAGTTCGTGACCGCCGCCGGGATCACTCTCGGCA
TGGACGAGCTGTACAAGTAACTGATCATAATCAGCCATACACATTTGTAGAGGTTTTACTTGCTTTAAAA
AACCTCCCACACCTCCCCCTGAACCTGAAACATAAAATGAATGCAATTGTTGTTGTTAACTTGTTTATTG
CAGCTTATAATGGTTACAAATAAAGCAATAGCATCACAAATTTCACAAATAAAGCATTTTTTTCACTGCA
TTCTAGTTGTGGTTTGTCCAAACTCATCAATGTATCTTAACGCGTAAATTGTAAGCGTTAATATTTTGTT
AAAATTCGCGTTAAATTTTTGTTAAATCAGCTCATTTTTTAACCAATAGGCCGAAATCGGCAAAATCCCT
TATAAATCAAAAGAATAGACCGAGATCGGGT
[37 nt withheld, positions 2902-2938]
AAAGAACGTGGACTCCAACGTCAAAGG
[49 nt withheld, positions 2966-3014]
T
[91 nt withheld, positions 3016-3106]
G
[124 nt withheld, positions 3108-3231]
CAGGTGGCACTTTTCGGGGAAATGTGCGCGGAACCCCTATTTGTTTATTTTTCTAAATACATTCAAATAT
GTATCCGCTCATGAGACAATAACCCTGATAAATGCTTCAATAATATTGAAAAAGGAAGAGTCCTGAGGCG
GAAAGAACCAGCTGTGGAATGTGTGTCAGTTAGGGTGTGGAAAGTCCCCAGGCTCCCCAGCAGGCAGAAG
TATGCAAAGCATGCATCTCAATTAGTCAGCAACCAGGTGTGGAAAGTCCCCAGGCTCCCCAGCAGGCAGA
AGTATGCAAAGCATGCATCTCAATTAGTCAGCAACCATAGTCCCGCCCCTAACTCCGCCCATCCCGCCCC
TAACTCCGCCCAGTTCCGCCCATTCTCCGCCCCATGGCTGACTAATTTTTTTTATTTATGCAGAGGCCGA
GGCCGCCTCGGCCTCTGAGCTATTCCAGAAGTAGTGAGGAGGCTTTTTTGGAGGCCTAGGCTTTTGCAAA
GATCGATCAAGAGACAGGATGAGGATCGTTTCGCATGATTGAACAAGATGGATTGCACGCAGGTTCTCCG
GCCGCTTGGGTGGAGAGGCTATTCGGCTATGACTGGGCACAACAGACAATCGGCTGCTCTGATGCCGCCG
TGTTCCGGCTGTCAGCGCAGGGGCGCCCGGTTCTTTTTGTCAAGACCGACCTGTCCGGTGCCCTGAATGA
ACTGCAAGACGAGGCAGCGCGGCTATCGTGGCTGGCCACGACGGGCGTTCCTTGCGCAGCTGTGCTCGAC
GTTGTCACTGAAGCGGGAAGGGACTGGCTGCTATTGGGCGAAGTGCCGGGGCAGGATCTCCTGTCATCTC
ACCTTGCTCCTGCCGAGAAAGTATCCATCATGGCTGATGCAATGCGGCGGCTGCATACGCTTGATCCGGC
TACCTGCCCATTCGACCACCAAGCGAAACATCGCATCGAGCGAGCACGTACTCGGATGGAAGCCGGTCTT
GTCGATCAGGATGATCTGGACGAAGAGCATCAGGGGCTCGCGCCAGCCGAACTGTTCGCCAGGCTCAAGG
CGAGCATGCCCGACGGCGAGGATCTCGTCGTGACCCATGGCGATGCCTGCTTGCCGAATATCATGGTGGA
AAATGGCCGCTTTTCTGGATTCATCGACTGTGGCCGGCTGGGTGTGGCGGACCGCTATCAGGACATAGCG
TTGGCTACCCGTGATATTGCTGAAGAGCTTGGCGGCGAATGGGCTGACCGCTTCCTCGTGCTTTACGGTA
TCGCCGCTCCCGATTCGCAGCGCATCGCCTTCTATCGCCTTCTTGACGAGTTCTTCTGAGCGGGACTCTG
GGGTTCGAAATGACCGACCAAGCGACGCCCAACCTGCCATCACGAGATTTCGATTCCACCGCCGCCTTCT
ATGAAAGGTTGGGCTTCGGAATCGTTTTCCGGGACGCCGGCTGGATGATCCTCCAGCGCGGGGATCTCAT
GCTGGAGTTCTTCGCCCACCCTAGGGGGAGGCTAACTGAAACACGGAAGGAGACAATACCGGAAGGAACC
CGCGCTATGACGGCAATAAAAAGACAGAATAAAACGCACGGTGTTGGGTCGTTTGTTCATAAACGCGGGG
TTCGGTCCCAGGGCTGGCACTCTGTCGATACCCCACCGAGACCCCATTGGGGCCAATACGCCCGCGTTTC
TTCCTTTTCCCCACCCCACCCCCCAAGTTCGGGTGAAGGCCCAGGGCTCGCAGCCAACGTCGGGGCGGCA
GGCCCTGCCATAGCCTCAGGTTACTCATATATACTTTAGATTGATTTAAAACTTCATTTTTAATTTAAAA
GGATCTAGGTGAAGATCCTTTTTGATAATCTCATGACCAAAATCCCTTAACGTGAGTTTTCGTTCCACTG
AGCGTCAGACCCCGTAGAAAAGATCAAAGGATCTTCTTGAGATCCTTTTTTTCTGCGCGTAATCTGCTGC
TTGCAAACAAAAAAACCACCGCTACCAGCGGTGGTTTGTTTGCCGGATCAAGAGCTACCAACTCTTTTTC
CGAAGGTAACTGGCTTCAGCAGAGCGCAGATACCAAATACTGTTCTTCTAGTGTAGCCGTAGTTAGGCCA
CCACTTCAAGAACTCTGTAGCACCGCCTACATACCTCGCTCTGCTAATCCTGTTACCAGTGGCTGCTGCC
AGTGGCGATAAGTCGTGTCTTACCGGGTTGGACTCAAGACGATAGTTACCGGATAAGGCGCAGCGGTCGG
GCTGAACGGGGGGTTCGTGCACACAGCCCAGCTTGGAGCGAACGACCTACACCGAACTGAGATACCTACA
GCGTGAGCTATGAGAAAGCGCCACGCTTCCCGAAGGGAGAAAGGCGGACAGGTATCCGGTAAGCGGCAGG
GTCGGAACAGGAGAGCGCACGAGGGAGCTTCCAGGGGGAAACGCCTGGTATCTTTATAGTCCTGTCGGGT
TTCGCCACCTCTGACTTGAGCGTCGATTTTTGTGATGCTCGTCAGGGGGGCGGAGCCTATGGAAAAACGC
CAGCAACGCGGCCTTTTTACGGTTCCTGGCCTTTTGCTGGCCTTTTGCTCACATGTTCTTTCCTGCGTTA
TCCCCTGATTCTGTGGATAACCGTATTA
Features (pLannotate 1.2.2; 15 found; start..end, strand, type, name):
     72..375     +  enhancer       CMV enhancer: human cytomegalovirus immediate early enhancer
    376..579     +  promoter       CMV promoter: human cytomegalovirus (CMV) immediate early promoter
    624..1169    +  CDS            SNAP-tag®: human O6-alkylguanine-DNA-alkyltransferase variant that forms covalent bonds with benzylguanine derivatives optimized for mammalian expression
   1185..1817    +  CDS            CLTB (fragment): CLCB_HUMAN - Experimental evidence at protein level: Swiss-Prot protein existence level 1. Clathrin is the major protein of the polyhedral coat of coated pits and vesicles. From Homo sapiens (Human).
   1836..2540    +  CDS            mEGFP: enhanced GFP with monomerizing A206K mutation (Zacharias et al., 2002) mammalian codon-optimized
   2542..2625    +  CDS            large T antigen (fragment): large T antigen from SV40 (simian virus 40)
   2648..2769    +  polyA_signal   SV40 poly(A) signal: SV40 polyadenylation signal
   2776..3231    -  rep_origin     f1 ori (sequence partly withheld): f1 bacteriophage origin of replication; arrow indicates direction of (+) strand synthesis
   3258..3362    +  promoter       AmpR promoter: bla
   3364..3721    +  promoter       SV40 promoter: SV40 enhancer and early promoter
   3756..4550    +  CDS            NeoR/KanR: aminoglycoside phosphotransferase from Tn5; aph(3')-II (or nptII); confers resistance to neomycin, kanamycin, and G418 (Geneticin®)
   4571..4723    +  CDS            ble (fragment): BLE_KLEPN - Experimental evidence at protein level: Swiss-Prot protein existence level 1. Binding protein with a strong affinity to the bleomycin family of antibiotics. Binds to CL990; an antimitotic-antibiotic compound. From Klebsiella pneumoniae.
   4782..4829    +  polyA_signal   HSV TK poly(A) signal: herpes simplex virus thymidine kinase polyadenylation signal (Cole and Stacy, 1985)
   4920..4936    -  polyA_signal   bGH poly(A) signal (fragment): bovine growth hormone polyadenylation signal
   5158..5746    +  rep_origin     ori: high-copy-number ColE1/pMB1/pBR322/pUC origin of replication
