[The description below was written by a language model from this plasmid's Addgene catalogue record and pLannotate feature annotations shown in this document.]
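Description:
SNAP-CLC-EGFP is a mammalian expression plasmid of about 5.85 kb built on the Clontech pEGFP-N1 backbone. It encodes human clathrin light chain B (CLTB) tagged at both ends. The CMV immediate-early enhancer and promoter drive a single open reading frame made up of an N-terminal SNAP-tag, the 633 bp CLTB coding sequence, and a C-terminal mEGFP, which is EGFP carrying the monomerizing A206K mutation. Short linkers separate the three parts, and an SV40 polyadenylation signal terminates the transcript. The insert was assembled by Gibson cloning, and part of the plasmid derives from an earlier deposited construct.

The rest of the plasmid consists of standard pEGFP-N1 elements. A high-copy ColE1/pUC-type origin supports replication in E. coli, and an f1 origin is also present. The Tn5 NeoR/KanR gene sits behind tandem bacterial (bla) and SV40 early promoters and ends with an HSV TK polyadenylation signal, so the same cassette gives kanamycin resistance in bacteria and can give G418 resistance in mammalian cells. The short large T antigen, ble and bGH poly(A) fragments in the feature table look like residual backbone sequence or annotation matches rather than functional parts.

The SNAP-tag reacts covalently with benzylguanine-linked dyes or other probes, while mEGFP fluoresces on its own, so the two ends of the light chain can be labelled independently. This fits the associated study of light chain conformational changes in clathrin lattices and endocytosis at the plasma membrane, although the record does not describe specific assays.
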