Addgene plasmid #193579: SNAP-CLC-EGFP
Purpose: Expresses human Clathrin Light Chain B tagged with SNAP-tag and mEGFP in mammalian cells.
Depositing lab: Justin Taraska. Depositing organization: National Heart, Lung, and Blood Institute (NHLBI). Publication: A conformational switch in clathrin light chain regulates lattice structure and endocytosis at the plasma membrane of mammalian cells. Obashi K, Sochacki KA, Strub MP, Taraska JW. Nat Commun. 2023 Feb 9;14(1):732. doi: 10.1038/s41467-023-36304-7. PubMed 36759616.
Backbone
  Vector backbone: pEGFP-N1
  Backbone manufacturer: Clontech
  Total vector size (bp): 5850
  Vector type: Mammalian Expression
Growth in bacteria
  Bacterial resistance: Kanamycin, 50 μg/mL
  Growth temperature: 37°C
  Growth strain: DH5alpha
  Copy number: Unknown
Gene/Insert
  Gene/Insert name: Clathrin light chain B
  Species: H. sapiens (human)
  Insert size (bp): 633
  GenBank ID: NM_001834.5
  Entrez Gene: CLTB (a.k.a. LCB)
  Promoter: CMV
  Tag / fusion protein: SNAP-tag (N terminal on insert); mEGFP (C terminal on backbone)
  Cloning method: Gibson Cloning
  Sequencing primers: 5′ CMV-F; 3′ SV40pArev
Resource information
  A portion of this plasmid was derived from a plasmid made by: Addgene #79997
Terms and licenses: Academic/Nonprofit Terms; Industry Terms: Not Available to Industry
Depositor comments: Please visit https://doi.org/10.1101/2022.03.21.485138 for bioRxiv preprint.
How to cite: SNAP-CLC-EGFP was a gift from Justin Taraska (Addgene plasmid # 193579 ; http://n2t.net/addgene:193579 ; RRID:Addgene_193579)
